>Addgene plasmid #173556 | pICSL86977OD:PITG_20301 | addgene full sequence | sequence record 342790 | Addgene NGS Result
TTCTTGATTTTCCATGCCGCCTCCTTTAGCCGCTAAAATTCATCTACTCATTTATTCATTTGCTCATTTA
CTCTGGTAGCTGCGCGATGTATTCAGATAGCAGCTCGGTAATGGTCTTGCCTTGGCGTACCGCGTACATC
TTCAGCTTGGTGTGATCCTCCGCCGGCAACTGAAAGTTGACCCGCTTCATGGCTGGCGTGTCTGCCAGGC
TGGCCAACGTTGCAGCCTTGCTGCTGCGTGCGCTCGGACGGCCGGCACTTAGCGTGTTTGTGCTTTTGCT
CATTTTCTCTTTACCTCATTAACTCAAATGAGTTTTGATTTAATTTCAGCGGCCAGCGCCTGGACCTCGC
GGGCAGCGTCGCCCTCGGGTTCTGATTCAAGAACGGTTGTGCCGGCGGCGGCAGTGCCTGGGTAGCTCAC
GCGCTGCGTGATACGGGACTCAAGAATGGGCAGCTCGTACCCGGCCAGCGCCTCGGCAACCTCACCGCCG
ATGCGCGTGCCTTTGATCGCCCGCGACACGACAAAGGCCGCTTGTAGCCTTCCATCCGTGACCTCAATGC
GCTGCTTAACCAGCTCCACCAGGTCGGCGGTGGCCCATATGTCGTAAGGGCTTGGCTGCACCGGAATCAG
CACGAAGTCGGCTGCCTTGATCGCGGACACAGCCAAGTCCGCCGCCTGGGGCGCTCCGTCGATCACTACG
AAGTCGCGCCGGCCGATGGCCTTCACGTCGCGGTCAATCGTCGGGCGGTCGATGCCGACAACGGTTAGCG
GTTGATCTTCCCGCACGGCCGCCCAATCGCGGGCACTGCCCTGGGGATCGGAATCGACTAACAGAACATC
GGCCCCGGCGAGTTGCAGGGCGCGGGCTAGATGGGTTGCGATGGTCGTCTTGCCTGACCCGCCTTTCTGG
TTAAGTACAGCGATAACCTTCATGCGTTCCCCTTGCGTATTTGTTTATTTACTCATCGCATCATATACGC
AGCGACCGCATGACGCAAGCTGTTTTACTCAAATACACATCACCTTTTTAGACGGCGGCGCTCGGTTTCT
TCAGCGGCCAAGCTGGCCGGCCAGGCCGCCAGCTTGGCATCAGACAAACCGGCCAGGATTTCATGCAGCC
GCACGGCTGACTCCCGAGGGGAACCCTGTGGTTGGCATGCACATACAAATGGACGAACGGATAAACCTTT
TCACGCCCTTTTAAATATCCGATTATTCTAATAAACGCTCTTTTCTCTTAGGTTTACCCGCCAATATATC
CTGTCAAACACTGATAGTTTAAACGGATCACTTCGTGTCCCTCGGTCACATGTGCATCCTCTAGTAGCGG
TCCTGCTGAGCCTCGACATGTTGTCGCAAAATTCGCCCTGGACCCGCCCAACGATTTGTCGTCACTGTCA
AGGTTTGACCTGCACTTCATTTGGGGCCCACATACACCAAAAAAATGCTGCATAATTCTCGGGGCAGCAA
GTCGGTTACCCGGCCGCCGTGCTGGACCGGGTTGAATGGTGCCCGTAACTTTCGGTAGAGCGGACGGCCA
ATACTCAACTTCAAGGAATCTCACCCATGCGCGCCGGCGGGGAACCGGAGTTCCCTTCAGTGAGCGTTAT
TAGTTCGCCGCTCGGTGTGTCGTAGATACTAGCCCCTGGGGCACTTTTGAAATTTGAATAAGATTTATGT
AATCAGTCTTTTAGGTTTGACCGGTTCTGCCGCTTTTTTTAAAATTGGATTTGTAATAATAAAACGCAAT
TGTTTGTTATTGTGGCGCTCTATCATAGATGTCGCTATAAACCTATTCAGCACAATATATTGTTTTCATT
TTAATATTGTACATATAAGTAGTAGGGTACAATCAGTAAATTGAACGGAGAATATTATTCATAAAAATAC
GATAGTAACGGGTGATATATTCATTAGAATGAACCGAAACCGGCGGTAAGGATCTGAGCTACACATGCTC
AGGTTTTTTACAACGTGCACAACAGAATTGAAAGCAAATATCATGCGATCATAGGCTTCTCGCATATCTC
ATTAAAGCAGGACAAGCTCAAGACTTAGTCATCTTAGCCTTAGCCTTCTTAGCAGCAGCGATCAACTTAG
AGATCTTGATGTCAGGCTTCTTGATGATCTTGTTAGTAGAAGGGAACACGTTCTTCCAGAATCCTCCGTA
TCCGTCACCCCTTCCAGACTGGATCACCTCCTGAGCCTCCACCATTGTATCGATAATTGTAAATGTAATT
GTAATGTTGTTTGTTGTTTGTTGTTGTTGGTAATTGTTGTAAAAATGAGCTCTTATACTCGAGCGTGTCC
TCTCCAAATGAAATGAACTTCCTTATATAGAGGAAGGGTCTTGCGAAGGATAGTGGGATTGTGCGTCATC
CCTTACGTCAGTGGAGATGTCACATCAATCCACTTGCTTTGTAGACGTGGTTGGAACCTCTTCTTTTTCC
ACGATGCTCCTCGTGGGTGGGGGTCCATCTTTGGGACCACTGTCGGCAGAGAGATCTTGAATGATAGCCT
TTCCTTTATCGCAATGATGGCATTTGTAGGAGCCACCTTCCTTTTCTACTGTCCTTTCGATGAAGTGACA
GATAGCTGGGCAATGGAATCCGAGGAGGTTTCCCGAAATTATCCTTTGTTGAAAAGTCTCAATAGCCCTT
TGATCTTCTGAGACTGTATCTTTGACATTTTTGGAGTAGACCAGAGTGTCGTGCTCCACCATGTTGACGA
AGATTTTCTTCTTGTCATTGAGTCGTAAAAGACTCTGTATGAACTGTTCGCCAGTCTTGACGGCGAGTTC
TGTTAGATCCTCGATTTGAATCTTAGACTCCATGCATGGCCTTAGATTCAGTAGGAACTACCTTTTTAGA
GACTCCAATCTCTATTACTTGCCTTGGTTTATGAAGCAAGCCTTGAATCGTCCATACTGGAATAGTACTT
CTGATCTTGAGAAATATGTCTTTCTCTGTGTTCTTGATGCAATTAGTCCTGAATCTTTTGACTGCATCTT
TAACCTTCTTGGGAAGGTATTTGATCTCCTGGAGATTGTTACTCGGGTAGATCGTCTTGATGAGACTTGC
TGCGTAGGCCTCTCTAACCATCTGTGGGTCAGCATTCTTTCTGAAATTGAAGAGGCTAACCTTCTCATTA
TCAGTGGTGAACATAGTGTCGTCACCTTCACCTTCGAACTTCCTTCCTAGATCGTAAAGATAGAGGAAAT
CGTCCATTGTAATCTCCGGGGCAAAGGAGATCTCTTTTGGGGCTGGATCACTGCTGGGCCTTTTGGTTCC
TAGCGTGAGCCAGTGGGCTTTTTGCTTTGGTGGGCTTGTTAGGGCCTTAGCAAAGCTCTTGGGCTTGAGT
TGAGCTTCTCCTTTGGGGATGAAGTTCAACCTGTCTGTTTGCTGACTTGTTGTGTACGCGTCAGCTGCTG
CTCTTGCCTCTGTAATAGTGGCAAATTTCTTGTGTGCAACTCCGGGAACGCCGTTTGTTGCCGCCTTTGT
ACAACCCCAGTCATCGTATATACCGGCATGTGGACCGTTATACACAACGTAGTAGTTGATATGAGGGTGT
TGAATACCCGATTCTGCTCTGAGAGGAGCAACTGTGCTGTTAAGCTCAGATTTTTGTGGGATTGGAATTC
CTCCAAGCTTGAATTCTTGCAGCGCTCCAATTCAGCAAGCGTCGATCTAGTAACATAGATGACACCGCGC
GCGATAATTTATCCTAGTTTGCGCGCTATATTTTGTTTTCTATCGCGTATTAAATGTATAATTGCGGGAC
TCTAATCATAAAAACCCATCTCATAAATAACGTCATGCATTACATGTTAATTATTACATGCTTAACGTAA
TTCAACAGAAATTATATGATAATCATCGCAAGACCGGCAACAGGATTCAATCTTAAGAAACTTTATTGCC
AAATGTTTGAACGATCTGCTTGACTCTAGATCCAGAGTCCCGCTCAAATCTCAGTCACAGGAAGAACAGG
TCTAGGAGGAACAGGAAGAGAGAAATCAAGCTGCCAGAATCCCACATCATGCCAATTTCCATGTTTGAAA
CCAGCAGCTCTAAGCATTCCCCTAGGAGCATAACCAAGAGCCTCATGCATCCTCACAGAAGGATCATTAG
GAAGTCCAATCACAGCAACCACAGACTTGAAACCCTGAGCCTCCAAAGACTTCAAAAGATGAGTGTAAAG
AGTAGATCCAAGACCAGTTCTTTGATGCCTAGGAGACACGTAAACAGTAGACTCAGCAGTCCAATCGTAA
GCATTCCTAGCCTTCCAAGGACCAGCATAAGCAATACCAGCCACTTCACCATCCACTTCAGCAACAAGCC
AAGGATACCTCTCTCTAAGCCTCACAAGATCATCAGTCCACTCTTGTGGTTCTTGAGGCTCAGTCCTGAA
ATTCACAGTAGAAGTCTCAATGTAATGATTCACAATAGTGCACACAGCAGGCATATCAGCCTCAGTAGCC
CTTCTAATATCAGCAGGCCTTCTTTCAGGAGACATGCGAAACGATCCAGATCCGGTGCAGATTATTTGGA
TTGAGAGTGAATATGAGACTCTAATTGGATACCGAGGGGAATTTATGGAACGTCAGTGGAGCATTTTGAC
AAGAAATATTTGCTAGCTGATAGTGACCTTAGGCGACTTTTGAACGCGCAATAATGGTTTCTGACGTATG
TGCTTAGCTCATTAAACTCCAGAAACCCGCGGCTGAGTGGCTCCTTCAACGTTGCGGTTCTGTCAGTTCC
AAACGTAAAACGGCTTGTCCCGCGTCATCGGCGGGGGTCATAACGTGACTCCCTTAATTCTCCGCTCCGG
ATCCGAATTCGGCACAGAGTGTTCAACCCCAGTACATTAAAAACGTCCGCAATGTGTTATTAAGTTGTCT
AAGCGTCAATTTGTTTACACCACAATATATCCTGCCACCAGCCAGCCAACAGCTCCCCGACCGGCAGCTC
GGCACAAAATCACCACTCGATACAGGCAGCCCATCAACCATGACTACTGTCCGGTCCAACAGATCCGAGC
AGGAACCGTAAAAAGGCCGCGTTGCTGGCGTTTTTCCATAGGCTCCGCCCCCCTGACGAGCATCACAAAA
ATCGACGCTCAAGTCAGAGGTGGCGAAACCCGACAGGACTATAAAGATACCAGGCGTTTCCCCCTGGAAG
CTCCCTCGTGCGCTCTCCTGTTCCGACCCTGCCGCTTACCGGATACCTGTCCGCCTTTCTCCCTTCGGGA
AGCGTGGCGCTTTCTCATAGCTCACGCTGTAGGTATCTCAGTTCGGTGTAGGTCGTTCGCTCCAAGCTGG
GCTGTGTGCACGAACCCCCCGTTCAGCCCGACCGCTGCGCCTTATCCGGTAACTATCGTCTTGAGTCCAA
CCCGGTAAGACACGACTTATCGCCACTGGCAGCAGCCACTGGTAACAGGATTAGCAGAGCGAGGTATGTA
GGCGGTGCTACAGAGTTCTTGAAGTGGTGGCCTAACTACGGCTACACTAGAAGAACAGTATTTGGTATCT
GCGCTCTGCTGAAGCCAGTTACCTTCGGAAAAAGAGTTGGTAGCTCTTGATCCGGCAAACAAACCACCGC
TGGTAGCGGTGGTTTTTTTGTTTGCAAGCAGCAGATTACGCGCAGAAAAAAAGGATCTCAAGAAGATCCT
TTGATCTTTTCTACGGGGTCTGACGCTCAGTGGAACGAAAACTCACGTTAAGGGATTTTGGTCATGAGAT
TATCAAAAAGGATCTTCACCTAGATCCTTTTAAATTAAAAATGAAGTTTTAAATCAATCTAAAGTATATA
TGAGTAAACTTGGTCTGACAGCTAAAACAATTCATCCAGTAAAATATAATATTTTATTTTCTCCCAATCA
GGCTTGATCCCCAGTAAGTCAAAAAATAGCTCGACATACTGTTCTTCCCCGATATCCTCCCTGAGCGACC
GGACGCAGAAGGCAATGTCATACCACTTGTCCGCCCTGCCGCTTCTCCCAAGATCAATAAAGCCACTTAC
TTTGCCATCTTTCACAAAGATGTTGCTGTCTCCCAGGTCGCCGTGGGAAAAGACAAGTTCCTCTTCGGGC
TTTTCCGTCTTTAAAAAATCATACAGCTCGCGCGGATCTTTAAATGGAGTGTCCTCTTCCCAGTTTTCGC
AATCCACATCGGCCAGATCGTTATTCAGTAAGTAATCCAATTCGGCTAAGCGGCTGTCTAAGCTATTCGT
ATAGGGACAATCCGATATGTCGATGGAGTGAAAGAGCCTGATGCACTCCGCATACAGCTCGATAATCTTT
TCAGGGCTTTGTTCATCTTCATACTCTTCCGAGCAAAGGACGCCATCGGCCTCACTCATGAGCAGATTGC
TCCAGCCATCATGCCGTTCAAAGTGCAGGACCTTTGGAACAGGCAGCTTTCCTTCCAGCCATAGCATCAT
GTCCTTTTCCCGTTCCACATCATAGGTGGTCCCTTTATACCGGCTGTCCGTCATTTTTAAATATAGGTTT
TCATTTTCTCCCACCAGCTTATATACCTTAGCAGGAGACATTCCTTCCGTATCTTTTACGCAGCGGTATT
TTTCGATCAGTTTTTTCAATTCCGGTGATATTCTCATTTTAGCCATACTCTTCCTTTTTCAATATTATTG
AAGCATTTATCAGGGTTATTGTCTCATGAGCGGATACATATTTGAATGTATTTAGAAAAATAAACAAATA
GGGGTTCCGCGCACTCGGAGCCTTGATGTGGGCGCTTTTTGCAGCTGTTCGGCTGTGCGCTGGCCAGACA
GTTATGCACAGGCCAGGCGGGTTTTAAGAGTTTTAATAAGTTTTAAAGAGTTTTAGGCGGAAAAATCGCC
TTTTTTCTCTTTTATATCAGTCACTTACATGTGTGACCGGTTCCCAATGTACGGCTTTGGGTTCCCAATG
TACGGGTTCCGGTTCCCAATGTACGGCTTTGGGTTCCCAATGTACGTGCTATCCACAGGAAAGAAGCTTT
TTCGACCTTTTTCCCCTGCTAGGGCAATTTGCCCTAGCATCTGCTCCGTACATTAGGAACCGGCGGATGC
TTCGCCCTCGATCAGGTTGCGGTAGCGCATGACTAGGATCGGGCCAGCCTGCCCCGCCTCCTCCTTCAAA
TCGTACTCCGGCAGGTCATTTGACCCGATCAGCTTGCGCACGGTGAAACAGAACTTCTTGAACTCTCCGG
CGCTGCCACTGCGTTCGTAGATCGTCTTGAACAACCATCTGGCTTCTGCCTTGCCTGCGGCGCGGCGTGC
CAGGCGGTAGAGAAAACGGCCGATGCCGGGATCGATCAAAAAGTAATCGGGGTGAACCGTCAGCACGTCC
GGGTTCTTGCCTTCTGTGATCTCGCGGTACATCCAATCAGCTAGCTCGATCTCGATGTACTCCGGCCGCC
CGGTTTCGCTCTTTACGATCTTGTAGCGGCTAATCAAGGCTTCACCCTCGGATACCGTCACCAGGCGGCC
GTTCTTGGCCTTCTTCGTACGCTGCATGGCAACGTGCGTGGTGTTTAACCGAATGCAGGTTTCTACCAGG
TCGTCTTTCTGCTTTCCGCCATCGGCTCGCCGGCAGAACTTGAGTACGTCCGCAACGTGTGGACGGAACA
CGCGGCCGGGCTTGTCTCCCTTCCCTTCCCGGTATCGGTTCATGGATTCGGTTAGATGGGAAACCGCCAT
CAGTACCAGGTCGTAATCCCACACACTGGCCATGCCGGCCGGCCCTGCGGAAACCTCTACGTGCCCGTCT
GGAAGCTCGTAGCGGATCACCTCGCCAGCTCGTCGGTCACGCTTCGACAGACGGAAAACGGCCACGTCCA
TGATGCTGCGACTATCGCGGGTGCCCACGTCATAGAGCATCGGAACGAAAAAATCTGGTTGCTCGTCGCC
CTTGGGCGGCTTCCTAATCGACGACGCACCGGCTGCCGGCGGTTGCCGGGATTCTTTGCGGATTCGATCA
GCGGCCGCTTGCCACGATTCACCGGGGCGTGCTTCTGCCTCGATGCGTTGCCGCTGGGCGGCCTGCGCGG
CCTTCAACTTCTCCACCAGGTCATCACCCAGCGCCGCGCCGATTTGTACCGGGCCGGATGGTTTGCGACC
GCTCACGCCGATTCCTCGGGCTTGGGGGTTCCAGTGCCATTGCAGGGCCGGCAGACAACCCAGCCGCTTA
CGCCTGGCCAACCGCCCGTTCCTCCACACATGGGGCATTCCACGGCGTCGGTGCCTGGTTG
Features (pLannotate 1.2.2; 17 found; start..end, strand, type, name):
    304..933     -  CDS            pVS1 StaA: stability protein from the Pseudomonas plasmid pVS1 (Heeb et al., 2000)
   1242..1266    -  misc_feature   RB T-DNA repeat: right border repeat from nopaline C58 T-DNA
   1333..2040    -  terminator     OCS terminator: octopine synthase terminator
   2051..2212    -  CDS            SFI8 (fragment): SFI8_PHYIT - Experimental evidence at protein level: Swiss-Prot protein existence level 1. Effector that suppresses flg22-induced post-translational MAP kinase activation both tomato and Arabidopsis. The perception of highly conserved pathogen- or microbe-associated molecular patterns (PAMPs/MAMPs), such as flg22, triggers converging signaling pathways recruiting MAP kinase cascades and inducing transcriptional re- programming, yielding a generic antimicrobial response (PubMed:24763622). Associates with calmodulin to interfere with plant defense-associated calcium signaling in hosts (PubMed:30
   2224..2277    -  misc_feature   TMV Ω: translational enhancer from the tobacco mosaic virus 5'-leader sequence (Gallie et al., 1988)
   2306..2651    -  promoter       CaMV 35S promoter: strong constitutive promoter from cauliflower mosaic virus
   2308..2354    -  promoter       minimal CaMV 35S promoter: minimal 35S promoter from cauliflower mosaic virus
   2835..3641    -  CDS            IBMP_CAMVB (fragment): Experimental evidence at protein level: Swiss-Prot protein existence level 1. Enhances the ribosomal termination-reinitiation event leading to the translation of major open reading frames on the polycistronic viral RNAs. From Cauliflower mosaic virus (strain Bari 1) (CaMV).
   3684..3936    -  terminator     NOS terminator: nopaline synthase terminator and poly(A) signal
   3967..4515    -  CDS            bar: PAT_STRHY - Experimental evidence at protein level: Swiss-Prot protein existence level 1. Inactivates phosphinothricin (PPT) by transfer of an acetyl group from acetyl CoA. Can also acetylate demethylphosphinothricin but not PTT or glutamate. This enzyme is an effector of phosphinothricin tripeptide (PTT or bialaphos) resistance. From Streptomyces hygroscopicus. Introduced by genetic manipulation and expressed in glufosinate-tolerant maize by Dekalb Genetics.
   4536..4718    -  promoter       NOS promoter: nopaline synthase promoter NOS promoter
   4913..4937    -  misc_feature   LB T-DNA repeat: left border repeat from nopaline C58 T-DNA
   5073..5661    -  rep_origin     ori: high-copy-number ColE1/pMB1/pBR322/pUC origin of replication
   5832..6626    -  CDS            KanR: aminoglycoside phosphotransferase; aphA-3; confers resistance to kanamycin
   6627..6731    -  promoter       AmpR promoter: bla
   6793..6987    -  rep_origin     pVS1 oriV: origin of replication for the Pseudomonas plasmid pVS1 (Heeb et al., 2000)
   7053..8126    -  CDS            pVS1 RepA: replication protein from the Pseudomonas plasmid pVS1 (Heeb et al., 2000)
