[The description below was written by a language model from this plasmid's Addgene catalogue record and pLannotate feature annotations shown in this document.]
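Description:
pICSL86977OD:PITG_20301 is a plant binary expression vector built on the pICSL86977OD backbone, designed to be moved into Agrobacterium and used for transient expression of a Phytophthora infestans protein in leaves by agro-infiltration. It replicates in E. coli at high copy through a ColE1/pUC-type origin. The pVS1 oriV, RepA replication protein and StaA stability protein support maintenance in Agrobacterium. Bacterial selection is by kanamycin, through an aphA-3 aminoglycoside phosphotransferase gene annotated as lying downstream of a bla (AmpR) promoter.

Between the nopaline-type left and right T-DNA border repeats sit two plant cassettes. The first is the payload, PITG_20301 from P. infestans strain T30-4. It is driven by the strong constitutive CaMV 35S promoter, with the tobacco mosaic virus Ω leader acting as a translational enhancer, and is terminated by the octopine synthase terminator. The annotation software matches this short coding region (about 160 nt) to a fragment of SFI8. SFI8 is a P. infestans effector reported to suppress flg22-triggered MAP kinase activation and to associate with calmodulin. No epitope tag or reporter is annotated. The stretch upstream of the promoter that is flagged as a CaMV protein fragment most likely reflects extended 35S upstream sequence rather than an intended gene.

The second cassette carries the bar gene (phosphinothricin acetyltransferase) under the NOS promoter and terminator, giving Basta/glufosinate resistance for plant selection. The sequenced record is 8,251 nt, slightly shorter than the 8,678 bp listed for the empty backbone; the record does not explain the difference. The associated work concerns pathogen effectors that counteract an NLR immune receptor network.
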