Addgene plasmid #173556: pICSL86977OD:PITG_20301
Purpose: This is a binary plasmid that can be transferred into Agrobacterium and used to transiently express the protein encoded by the insert in plants by agro-infiltration.
Depositing lab: Sophien Kamoun. Depositing organization: Sainsbury Laboratory, Norwich. Publication: Plant pathogens convergently evolved to counteract redundant nodes of an NLR immune receptor network. Derevnina L, Contreras MP, Adachi H, Upson J, Vergara Cruces A, Xie R, Sklenar J, Menke FLH, Mugford ST, MacLean D, Ma W, Hogenhout SA, Goverse A, Maqbool A, Wu CH, Kamoun S. PLoS Biol. 2021 Aug 23;19(8):e3001136. doi: 10.1371/journal.pbio.3001136. PubMed 34424903.
Backbone
  Vector backbone: pICSL86977OD
  Backbone manufacturer: Youles SynBio plasmids
  Backbone size w/o insert (bp): 8678
  Vector type: Plant Expression
  Selectable markers: Basta
Growth in bacteria
  Bacterial resistance: Kanamycin, 50 μg/mL
  Growth temperature: 37°C
  Growth strain: DH5alpha
  Copy number: High Copy
Gene/Insert
  Gene/Insert name: PITG_20301_T30-4
  Species: Phytophthora infestans
  Promoter: 35S
  Cloning method: Restriction Enzyme; 5′ cloning site unknown (unknown if destroyed); 3′ cloning site unknown (unknown if destroyed)
Terms and licenses: Academic/Nonprofit Terms; Industry Terms: Not Available to Industry
How to cite: pICSL86977OD:PITG_20301 was a gift from Sophien Kamoun (Addgene plasmid # 173556 ; http://n2t.net/addgene:173556 ; RRID:Addgene_173556)
